>Addgene plasmid #49243 | pIRES2-mCherry-p53 deltaN | depositor full sequence | sequence record 72825 | pIRES2-mCherry-p53 deltaN sequence 6323 bps
TAGTTATTAATAGTAATCAATTACGGGGTCATTAGTTCATAGCCCATATATGGAGTTCCGCGTTACATAA
CTTACGGTAAATGGCCCGCCTGGCTGACCGCCCAACGACCCCCGCCCATTGACGTCAATAATGACGTATG
TTCCCATAGTAACGCCAATAGGGACTTTCCATTGACGTCAATGGGTGGAGTATTTACGGTAAACTGCCCA
CTTGGCAGTACATCAAGTGTATCATATGCCAAGTACGCCCCCTATTGACGTCAATGACGGTAAATGGCCC
GCCTGGCATTATGCCCAGTACATGACCTTATGGGACTTTCCTACTTGGCAGTACATCTACGTATTAGTCA
TCGCTATTACCATGGTGATGCGGTTTTGGCAGTACATCAATGGGCGTGGATAGCGGTTTGACTCACGGGG
ATTTCCAAGTCTCCACCCCATTGACGTCAATGGGAGTTTGTTTTGGCACCAAAATCAACGGGACTTTCCA
AAATGTCGTAACAACTCCGCCCCATTGACGCAAATGGGCGGTAGGCGTGTACGGTGGGAGGTCTATATAA
GCAGAGCTGGTTTAGTGAACCGTCAGATCCGCTAGCGCTACCGGACTCAGATCTCGATATGGATGATTTG
ATGCTGTCCCCGGACGATATTGAACAATGGTTCACTGAAGACCCAGGTCCAGATGAAGCTCCCAGAATGC
CAGAGGCTGCTCCCCCCGTGGCCCCTGCACCAGCAGCTCCTACACCGGCGGCCCCTGCACCAGCCCCCTC
CTGGCCCCTGTCATCTTCTGTCCCTTCCCAGAAAACCTACCAGGGCAGCTACGGTTTCCGTCTGGGCTTC
TTGCATTCTGGGACAGCCAAGTCTGTGACTTGCACGTACTCCCCTGCCCTCAACAAGATGTTTTGCCAAC
TGGCCAAGACCTGCCCTGTGCAGCTGTGGGTTGATTCCACACCCCCGCCCGGCACCCGCGTCCGCGCCAT
GGCCATCTACAAGCAGTCACAGCACATGACGGAGGTTGTGAGGCGCTGCCCCCACCATGAGCGCTGCTCA
GATAGCGATGGTCTGGCCCCTCCTCAGCATCTTATCCGAGTGGAAGGAAATTTGCGTGTGGAGTATTTGG
ATGACAGAAACACTTTTCGACATAGTGTGGTGGTGCCCTATGAGCCGCCTGAGGTTGGCTCTGACTGTAC
CACCATCCACTACAACTACATGTGTAACAGTTCCTGCATGGGCGGCATGAACCGGAGGCCCATCCTCACC
ATCATCACACTGGAAGACTCCAGTGGTAATCTACTGGGACGGAACAGCTTTGAGGTGCGTGTTTGTGCCT
GTCCTGGGAGAGACCGGCGCACAGAGGAAGAGAATCTCCGCAAGAAAGGGGAGCCTCACCACGAGCTGCC
CCCAGGGAGCACTAAGCGAGCACTGCCCAACAACACCAGCTCCTCTCCCCAGCCAAAGAAGAAACCACTG
GATGGAGAATATTTCACCCTTCAGATCCGTGGGCGTGAGCGCTTCGAGATGTTCCGAGAGCTGAATGAGG
CCTTGGAACTCAAGGATGCCCAGGCTGGGAAGGAGCCAGGGGGGAGCAGGGCTCACTCCAGCCACCTGAA
GTCCAAAAAGGGTCAGTCTACCTCCCGCCATAAAAAACTCATGTTCAAGACAGAAGGGCCCGACTCAGAC
GTCTAGGTACCAAGCTGATCCGCCCCTCTCCCTCCCCCCCCCCTAACGTTACTGGCCGAAGCCGCTTGGA
ATAAGGCCGGTGTGCGTTTGTCTATATGTTATTTTCCACCATATTGCCGTCTTTTGGCAATGTGAGGGCC
CGGAAACCTGGCCCTGTCTTCTTGACGAGCATTCCTAGGGGTCTTTCCCCTCTCGCCAAAGGAATGCAAG
GTCTGTTGAATGTCGTGAAGGAAGCAGTTCCTCTGGAAGCTTCTTGAAGACAAACAACGTCTGTAGCGAC
CCTTTGCAGGCAGCGGAACCCCCCACCTGGCGACAGGTGCCTCTGCGGCCAAAAGCCACGTGTATAAGAT
ACACCTGCAAAGGCGGCACAACCCCAGTGCCACGTTGTGAGTTGGATAGTTGTGGAAAGAGTCAAATGGC
TCTCCTCAAGCGTATTCAACAAGGGGCTGAAGGATGCCCAGAAGGTACCCCATTGTATGGGATCTGATCT
GGGGCCTCGGTGCACATGCTTTACATGTGTTTAGTCGAGGTTAAAAAAACGTCTAGGCCCCCCGAACCAC
GGGGACGTGGTTTTCCTTTGAAAAACACGATGATAATATGGTGAGCAAGGGCGAGGAGGATAACATGGCC
ATCATCAAGGAGTTCATGCGCTTCAAGGTGCACATGGAGGGCTCCGTGAACGGCCACGAGTTCGAGATCG
AGGGCGAGGGCGAGGGCCGCCCCTACGAGGGCACCCAGACCGCCAAGCTGAAGGTGACCAAGGGTGGCCC
CCTGCCCTTCGCCTGGGACATCCTGTCCCCTCAGTTCATGTACGGCTCCAAGGCCTACGTGAAGCACCCC
GCCGACATCCCCGACTACTTGAAGCTGTCCTTCCCCGAGGGCTTCAAGTGGGAGCGCGTGATGAACTTCG
AGGACGGCGGCGTGGTGACCGTGACCCAGGACTCCTCCCTGCAGGACGGCGAGTTCATCTACAAGGTGAA
GCTGCGCGGCACCAACTTCCCCTCCGACGGCCCCGTAATGCAGAAGAAGACCATGGGCTGGGAGGCCTCC
TCCGAGCGGATGTACCCCGAGGACGGCGCCCTGAAGGGCGAGATCAAGCAGAGGCTGAAGCTGAAGGACG
GCGGCCACTACGACGCTGAGGTCAAGACCACCTACAAGGCCAAGAAGCCCGTGCAGCTGCCCGGCGCCTA
CAACGTCAACATCAAGTTGGACATCACCTCCCACAACGAGGACTACACCATCGTGGAACAGTACGAACGC
GCCGAGGGCCGCCACTCCACCGGCGGCATGGACGAGCTGTACAAGTAAAGCGGCCGCGACTCTAGATCAT
AATCAGCCATACCACATTTGTAGAGGTTTTACTTGCTTTAAAAAACCTCCCACACCTCCCCCTGAACCTG
AAACATAAAATGAATGCAATTGTTGTTGTTAACTTGTTTATTGCAGCTTATAATGGTTACAAATAAAGCA
ATAGCATCACAAATTTCACAAATAAAGCATTTTTTTCACTGCATTCTAGTTGTGGTTTGTCCAAACTCAT
CAATGTATCTTAAGGCGTAAATTGTAAGCGTTAATATTTTGTTAAAATTCGCGTTAAATTTTTGTTAAAT
CAGCTCATTTTTTAACCAATAGGCCGAAATCGGCAAAATCCCTTATAAATCAAAAGAATAGACCGAGATA
GGGT
[37 nt withheld, positions 3365-3401]
AAAGAACGTGGACTCCAACGTCAAAGG
[49 nt withheld, positions 3429-3477]
T
[91 nt withheld, positions 3479-3569]
G
[124 nt withheld, positions 3571-3694]
CAGGTGGCACTTTTCGGGGAAATGTGCGCGGAACCCCTATTTGTTTATTTTTCTAAATACATTCAAATAT
GTATCCGCTCATGAGACAATAACCCTGATAAATGCTTCAATAATATTGAAAAAGGAAGAGTCCTGAGGCG
GAAAGAACCAGCTGTGGAATGTGTGTCAGTTAGGGTGTGGAAAGTCCCCAGGCTCCCCAGCAGGCAGAAG
TATGCAAAGCATGCATCTCAATTAGTCAGCAACCAGGTGTGGAAAGTCCCCAGGCTCCCCAGCAGGCAGA
AGTATGCAAAGCATGCATCTCAATTAGTCAGCAACCATAGTCCCGCCCCTAACTCCGCCCATCCCGCCCC
TAACTCCGCCCAGTTCCGCCCATTCTCCGCCCCATGGCTGACTAATTTTTTTTATTTATGCAGAGGCCGA
GGCCGCCTCGGCCTCTGAGCTATTCCAGAAGTAGTGAGGAGGCTTTTTTGGAGGCCTAGGCTTTTGCAAA
GATCGATCAAGAGACAGGATGAGGATCGTTTCGCATGATTGAACAAGATGGATTGCACGCAGGTTCTCCG
GCCGCTTGGGTGGAGAGGCTATTCGGCTATGACTGGGCACAACAGACAATCGGCTGCTCTGATGCCGCCG
TGTTCCGGCTGTCAGCGCAGGGGCGCCCGGTTCTTTTTGTCAAGACCGACCTGTCCGGTGCCCTGAATGA
ACTGCAAGACGAGGCAGCGCGGCTATCGTGGCTGGCCACGACGGGCGTTCCTTGCGCAGCTGTGCTCGAC
GTTGTCACTGAAGCGGGAAGGGACTGGCTGCTATTGGGCGAAGTGCCGGGGCAGGATCTCCTGTCATCTC
ACCTTGCTCCTGCCGAGAAAGTATCCATCATGGCTGATGCAATGCGGCGGCTGCATACGCTTGATCCGGC
TACCTGCCCATTCGACCACCAAGCGAAACATCGCATCGAGCGAGCACGTACTCGGATGGAAGCCGGTCTT
GTCGATCAGGATGATCTGGACGAAGAGCATCAGGGGCTCGCGCCAGCCGAACTGTTCGCCAGGCTCAAGG
CGAGCATGCCCGACGGCGAGGATCTCGTCGTGACCCATGGCGATGCCTGCTTGCCGAATATCATGGTGGA
AAATGGCCGCTTTTCTGGATTCATCGACTGTGGCCGGCTGGGTGTGGCGGACCGCTATCAGGACATAGCG
TTGGCTACCCGTGATATTGCTGAAGAGCTTGGCGGCGAATGGGCTGACCGCTTCCTCGTGCTTTACGGTA
TCGCCGCTCCCGATTCGCAGCGCATCGCCTTCTATCGCCTTCTTGACGAGTTCTTCTGAGCGGGACTCTG
GGGTTCGAAATGACCGACCAAGCGACGCCCAACCTGCCATCACGAGATTTCGATTCCACCGCCGCCTTCT
ATGAAAGGTTGGGCTTCGGAATCGTTTTCCGGGACGCCGGCTGGATGATCCTCCAGCGCGGGGATCTCAT
GCTGGAGTTCTTCGCCCACCCTAGGGGGAGGCTAACTGAAACACGGAAGGAGACAATACCGGAAGGAACC
CGCGCTATGACGGCAATAAAAAGACAGAATAAAACGCACGGTGTTGGGTCGTTTGTTCATAAACGCGGGG
TTCGGTCCCAGGGCTGGCACTCTGTCGATACCCCACCGAGACCCCATTGGGGCCAATACGCCCGCGTTTC
TTCCTTTTCCCCACCCCACCCCCCAAGTTCGGGTGAAGGCCCAGGGCTCGCAGCCAACGTCGGGGCGGCA
GGCCCTGCCATAGCCTCAGGTTACTCATATATACTTTAGATTGATTTAAAACTTCATTTTTAATTTAAAA
GGATCTAGGTGAAGATCCTTTTTGATAATCTCATGACCAAAATCCCTTAACGTGAGTTTTCGTTCCACTG
AGCGTCAGACCCCGTAGAAAAGATCAAAGGATCTTCTTGAGATCCTTTTTTTCTGCGCGTAATCTGCTGC
TTGCAAACAAAAAAACCACCGCTACCAGCGGTGGTTTGTTTGCCGGATCAAGAGCTACCAACTCTTTTTC
CGAAGGTAACTGGCTTCAGCAGAGCGCAGATACCAAATACTGTCCTTCTAGTGTAGCCGTAGTTAGGCCA
CCACTTCAAGAACTCTGTAGCACCGCCTACATACCTCGCTCTGCTAATCCTGTTACCAGTGGCTGCTGCC
AGTGGCGATAAGTCGTGTCTTACCGGGTTGGACTCAAGACGATAGTTACCGGATAAGGCGCAGCGGTCGG
GCTGAACGGGGGGTTCGTGCACACAGCCCAGCTTGGAGCGAACGACCTACACCGAACTGAGATACCTACA
GCGTGAGCTATGAGAAAGCGCCACGCTTCCCGAAGGGAGAAAGGCGGACAGGTATCCGGTAAGCGGCAGG
GTCGGAACAGGAGAGCGCACGAGGGAGCTTCCAGGGGGAAACGCCTGGTATCTTTATAGTCCTGTCGGGT
TTCGCCACCTCTGACTTGAGCGTCGATTTTTGTGATGCTCGTCAGGGGGGCGGAGCCTATGGAAAAACGC
CAGCAACGCGGCCTTTTTACGGTTCCTGGCCTTTTGCTGGCCTTTTGCTCACATGTTCTTTCCTGCGTTA
TCCCCTGATTCTGTGGATAACCGTATTACCGCCATGCAT
Features (pLannotate 1.2.2; 16 found; start..end, strand, type, name):
     61..364     +  enhancer       CMV enhancer: human cytomegalovirus immediate early enhancer
    365..568     +  promoter       CMV promoter: human cytomegalovirus (CMV) immediate early promoter
    591..617     +  misc_feature   MCS (fragment): multiple cloning site
    619..1680    +  CDS            p53 (fragment): human tumor suppressor protein that is often mutated in cancers; Homo sapiens TP53; responds to cellular stresses to regulate the expression of target genes
   1814..2276    +  misc_feature   IRES: internal ribosome entry site (IRES) of the encephalomyocarditis virus (EMCV)
   2278..2985    +  CDS            mCherry: mCherry is a basic (constitutively fluorescent) red fluorescent protein published in 2004, derived from Discosoma sp.. It is reported to be a very rapidly-maturing monomer with low acid sensitivity.
   3005..3088    +  CDS            large T antigen (fragment): large T antigen from SV40 (simian virus 40)
   3111..3232    +  polyA_signal   SV40 poly(A) signal: SV40 polyadenylation signal
   3266..3694    -  rep_origin     f1 ori (sequence partly withheld): f1 bacteriophage origin of replication; arrow indicates direction of (+) strand synthesis
   3721..3825    +  promoter       AmpR promoter: bla
   3827..4184    +  promoter       SV40 promoter: SV40 enhancer and early promoter
   4219..5013    +  CDS            NeoR/KanR: aminoglycoside phosphotransferase from Tn5; aph(3')-II (or nptII); confers resistance to neomycin, kanamycin, and G418 (Geneticin®)
   5034..5186    +  CDS            ble (fragment): BLE_KLEPN - Experimental evidence at protein level: Swiss-Prot protein existence level 1. Binding protein with a strong affinity to the bleomycin family of antibiotics. Binds to CL990; an antimitotic-antibiotic compound. From Klebsiella pneumoniae.
   5245..5292    +  polyA_signal   HSV TK poly(A) signal: herpes simplex virus thymidine kinase polyadenylation signal (Cole and Stacy, 1985)
   5383..5399    -  polyA_signal   bGH poly(A) signal (fragment): bovine growth hormone polyadenylation signal
   5621..6209    +  rep_origin     ori: high-copy-number ColE1/pMB1/pBR322/pUC origin of replication
