[The description below was written by a language model from this plasmid's Addgene catalogue record and pLannotate feature annotations shown in this document.]
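Description:
pIRES2-mCherry-p53 deltaN is a mammalian expression plasmid built on the pIRES2-EGFP backbone, in which the EGFP reporter has been replaced with mCherry. The depositor's full sequence is about 6.3 kb. It is propagated in E. coli through a ColE1/pUC-type origin (the catalogue entry nonetheless lists it as low copy) and also carries an f1 phage origin. A single Tn5 aminoglycoside phosphotransferase gene (NeoR/KanR) serves both hosts. A bacterial bla-type promoter drives it for kanamycin selection in bacteria, and the adjacent SV40 enhancer/early promoter drives it for G418 selection in mammalian cells, with an HSV TK polyadenylation signal downstream. The short ble, SV40 large T antigen and bGH poly(A) fragments in the annotation are probably backbone remnants or partial matches rather than functional elements.

The payload is a bicistronic cassette under the human CMV immediate early enhancer and promoter. The first open reading frame is human TP53 in its deltaN form, which lacks the 39 N-terminal residues. It was cloned between BglII and KpnI in the multiple cloning site and is annotated as a p53 fragment, consistent with the truncation. Downstream, an EMCV internal ribosome entry site allows independent translation of mCherry from the same transcript, which ends at an SV40 poly(A) signal. Because mCherry is linked through the IRES rather than fused, the p53 isoform is made untagged, while red fluorescence marks the cells expressing the transcript.

The plasmid is used to express the DeltaNp53 isoform in mammalian cells, and the associated study examined its effects on gene expression, metabolism, mTOR signalling and mitochondrial function. The record notes minor discrepancies between the repository's quality-control sequence and the depositor's assembled sequence. These are not known to affect function but may alter diagnostic digest patterns.
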