Addgene plasmid #49243: pIRES2-mCherry-p53 deltaN
Purpose: expresses human p53 deltaN and mCherry in mammalian cells
Depositing lab: Dylan Taatjes. Depositing organization: University of Colorado, Boulder. Publication: The human DeltaNp53 isoform triggers metabolic and gene expression changes that activate mTOR and alter mitochondrial function. Lin SC, Karoly ED, Taatjes DJ. Aging Cell. 2013 Oct;12(5):863-72. doi: 10.1111/acel.12108. Epub 2013 Jun 25. PubMed 23734707.
Backbone
  Vector backbone: pIRES2-EGFP
  Backbone manufacturer: clonetch
  Backbone size w/o insert (bp): 5300
  Modifications to backbone: EGFP replaced with mCherry
  Vector type: Mammalian Expression
  Selectable markers: Neomycin (select with G418)
Growth in bacteria
  Bacterial resistance: Kanamycin, 50 μg/mL
  Growth temperature: 37°C
  Growth strain: DH5alpha
  Copy number: Low Copy
Gene/Insert
  Gene/Insert name: p53 deltaN (alt names: tumor protein p53; p53)
  Species: H. sapiens (human)
  Insert size (bp): 1081
  Mutation: deltaN ( lacks 39 residues at the N-terminus)
  Entrez Gene: TP53 (a.k.a. BCC7, BMFS5, LFS1, P53, TRP53)
  Promoter: CMV
  Tag / fusion protein: IRES-mCherry (C terminal on backbone)
  Cloning method: Restriction Enzyme; 5′ cloning site BglII (not destroyed); 3′ cloning site KpnI (not destroyed)
  Sequencing primers: 5′ CMV-F
Terms and licenses: Academic/Nonprofit Terms; Industry Terms: Not Available to Industry
Depositor comments: Note there are some minor discrepancies between Addgene's quality control sequence and the depositor's assembled sequence. These differences are not known to affect function, though they may affect diagnostic digests.
How to cite: pIRES2-mCherry-p53 deltaN was a gift from Dylan Taatjes (Addgene plasmid # 49243 ; http://n2t.net/addgene:49243 ; RRID:Addgene_49243)
