>Addgene plasmid #49243 | pIRES2-mCherry-p53 deltaN | addgene partial sequence | sequence record 73766 | CMV-F 5'-CGCAAATGGGCGGTAGGCGTG-3'
CTATATAAGCAGAGCTGGTTTAGTGAACCGTCAGATCCGCTAGCGAATTCAGATCTCGAGATGGATGATT
TGATGCTGTCCCCGGACGATATTGAACAATGGTTCACTGAAGACCCAGGTCCAGATGAAGCTCCCAGAAT
GCCAGAGGCTGCTCCCCCCGTGGCCCCTGCACCAGCAGCTCCTACACCGGCGGCCCCTGCACCAGCCCCC
TCCTGGCCCCTGTCATCTTCTGTCCCTTCCCAGAAAACCTACCAGGGCAGCTACGGTTTCCGTCTGGGCT
TCTTGCATTCTGGGACAGCCAAGTCTGTGACTTGCACGTACTCCCCTGCCCTCAACAAGATGTTTTGCCA
ACTGGCCAAGACCTGCCCTGTGCAGCTGTGGGTTGATTCCACACCCCCGCCCGGCACCCGCGTCCGCGCC
ATGGCCATCTACAAGCAGTCACAGCACATGACGGAGGTTGTGAGGCGCTGCCCCCACCATGAGCGCTGCT
CAGATAGCGATGGTCTGGCCCCTCCTCAGCATCTTATCCGAGTGGAAGGAAATTTGCGTGTGGAGTATTT
GGATGACAGAAACACTTTTCGACATAGTGTGGTGGTGCCCTATGAGCCGCCTGAGGTTGGCTCTGACTGT
ACCACCATCCACTACAACTACATGTGTAACAGTTCCTGCATGGGCGGCATGAACCGGAGGCCCATCCTCA
CCATCATCACACTGGAAGACTCCAGTGGTAATCTACTGGGACGGAACAGCTTTGAGGTGCGTGTTTGTGC
CTGTCCTGGGAGAGACCGGCGCACAGAGGAAGAGAATCTCCGCAAGAAAGGGGAGCCTCACCACGAGCTG
CCCCCAGGGAGCACTAAGCGAGCACTGCCCAACAACACCAGCTCCTCTCCCCAGCCAAAGAAGAAACCAC
TGGATGGAGAATATTTCACCCTTCAGATCCGTGGGCGTGAGCGCTTCGAGATGTTCCGAGAGCTGAATGA
GGCCTTGGAACTCAAGG
