>Addgene plasmid #49243 | pIRES2-mCherry-p53 deltaN | addgene partial sequence | sequence record 73773 | IRES-F 5'-TGGCTCTCCTCAAGCGTATT-3'
GCCCAGAAGGTACCCCATTGTATGGGATCTGATCTGGGGCCTCGGTACACATGCTTTACATGTGTTTAGT
CGAGGTTAAAAAAACGTCTAGGCCCCCCGAACCACGGGGACGTGGTTTTCCTTTGAAAAACACGATGATA
ATATGGTGAGCAAGGGCGAGGAGGATAACATGGCCATCATCAAGGAGTTAATGCGCTTCAAGGTGCACAT
GGAGGGCTCCGTGAACGGCCACGAGTTCGAGATCGAGGGCGAGGGCGAGGGCCGCCCCTACGAGGGCACC
CAGACCGCCAAGCTGAAGGTGACCAAGGGTGGCCCCCTGCCCTTCGACTGGGACATCCTGTCCCCTCAGT
TCATGTACGGCTCCAAGGCCTACGTGAAGCACCCCGCCGACATCCCCGACTACTTGAAGCTGTCCTTCCC
CGAGGGCTTCAAGTGGGAGCGCGTGATGAACTTCGAGGACGGCGGCGTGGTGACCGTGACCCAGGACTCC
TCCCTGCAGGACGGCGAGTTCATCTACAAGGTGAAGCTGCGCGGCACCAACTTCCCCTCCGACGGCCCCG
TAATGCAGAAGAAGACCATGGGCTGGGAGGCCTCCTCCGAGCGGATGTACCCCGAGGACGGCGCCCTGAA
GGGCGAGATCAAGCAGAGGCTGAAGCTGAAGGACGGCGGCCACTACGACGCTGAGGTCAAGACCACCTAC
AAGGCCAAGAAGCCCGTGCAGCTGCCCGGCGCCTACAACGTCAACATCAAGTTGGACATCACCTCCCACA
ACGAGGACTACACCATCGTGGAACAGTACGAACGCGCCGAGGGCCGCCACTCCACCGGCGGCATGGACGA
GCTGTACAAGTAAAGCGGCCGCGACTCTAGATCATAATCAGCCATACCACATTTGTAGAGGTTTTACTTG
CTTTAAAAAACCTCCCACACCTCCCCCTGAACCTGAAACATAAAATGAATGCAATTGTTGTTGTTAACTT
GTTTATTGCAGCTTAT
